LOCUS       Exported 7437 bp ds-DNA circular SYN 20-OCT-2022
DEFINITION  express SARS2-NSP1-mut4.
ACCESSION   .
VERSION     .
KEYWORDS    pVPSBA01-SARS-CoV2-nsp1 mutant4
SOURCE      synthetic DNA construct
  ORGANISM  synthetic DNA construct
REFERENCE   1 (bases 1 to 7437)
  AUTHORS   Yuan S, Peng L, Park JJ, Hu Y, Devarkar SC, Dong MB, Shen Q, Wu S,
            Chen S, Lomakin IB, Xiong Y
  TITLE     Nonstructural Protein 1 of SARS-CoV-2 Is a Potent Pathogenicity
            Factor Redirecting Host Protein Synthesis Machinery toward Viral
            RNA.
  JOURNAL   Mol Cell. 2020 Dec 17;80(6):1055-1066.e6. doi:
            10.1016/j.molcel.2020.10.034. Epub 2020 Oct 29.
  PUBMED    33188728
REFERENCE   2 (bases 1 to 7437)
  AUTHORS   .
  TITLE     Direct Submission
  JOURNAL   Exported Oct 20, 2022 from SnapGene Server 1.1.58
            http://www.snapgene.com
FEATURES             Location/Qualifiers
     source          1..7437
                     /organism="synthetic DNA construct"
                     /mol_type="other DNA"
     primer_bind     complement(44..63)
                     /label=pRS-marker
                     /note="pRS vectors, use to sequence yeast selectable
                     marker"
     promoter        581..792
                     /label=EF-1-alpha core promoter
                     /note="core promoter for human elongation factor
                     EF-1-alpha"
     regulatory      821..830
                     /regulatory_class="other"
                     /note="vertebrate consensus sequence for strong initiation
                     of translation (Kozak, 1987)"
     CDS             1385..1408
                     /codon_start=1
                     /product="peptide that binds Strep-Tactin(R), an engineered
                     form of streptavidin"
                     /label=Strep-Tag II
                     /translation="WSHPQFEK"
     CDS             1445..1468
                     /codon_start=1
                     /product="peptide that binds Strep-Tactin(R), an engineered
                     form of streptavidin"
                     /label=Strep-Tag II
                     /translation="WSHPQFEK"
     misc_feature    1480..2052
                     /label=IRES
                     /note="internal ribosome entry site (IRES) of the
                     encephalomyocarditis virus (EMCV)"
     primer_bind     complement(1646..1663)
                     /label=IRES reverse
                     /note="IRES internal ribosome entry site, reverse primer.
                     Also called pCDH-rev"
     primer_bind     1873..1892
                     /label=IRES-F
                     /note="IRES internal ribosome entry site, forward primer"
     CDS             2085..2684
                     /codon_start=1
                     /gene="pac from Streptomyces alboniger"
                     /product="puromycin N-acetyltransferase"
                     /label=PuroR
                     /note="confers resistance to puromycin"
                     /translation="MTEYKPTVRLATRDDVPRAVRTLAAAFADYPATRHTVDPDRHIER
                     VTELQELFLTRVGLDIGKVWVADDGAAVAVWTTPESVEAGAVFAEIGPRMAELSGSRLA
                     AQQQMEGLLAPHRPKEPAWFLATVGVSPDHQGKGLGSAVVLPGVEAAERAGVPAFLETS
                     APRNLPFYERLGFTVTADVEVPEGPRTWCMTRKPGA"
     primer_bind     complement(2085..2104)
                     /label=Puro-R
                     /note="Puromycin resistance gene, reverse primer. Also
                     called puro-variant-R"
     primer_bind     2581..2601
                     /label=Puro-F
                     /note="Puromycin resistance gene, forward primer"
     polyA_signal    2691..2739
                     /note="synthetic polyadenylation signal"
     primer_bind     complement(3028..3045)
                     /label=BGH-rev
                     /note="Bovine growth hormone terminator, reverse primer.
                     Also called BGH reverse"
     polyA_signal    3034..3258
                     /label=bGH poly(A) signal
                     /note="bovine growth hormone polyadenylation signal"
     rep_origin      3304..3732
                     /direction=RIGHT
                     /label=f1 ori
                     /note="f1 bacteriophage origin of replication; arrow
                     indicates direction of (+) strand synthesis"
     primer_bind     complement(3391..3410)
                     /label=F1ori-R
                     /note="F1 origin, reverse primer"
     primer_bind     3601..3622
                     /label=F1ori-F
                     /note="F1 origin, forward primer"
     primer_bind     complement(3741..3761)
                     /label=pBABE 3'
                     /note="SV40 enhancer, reverse primer for pBABE vectors"
     promoter        3746..4075
                     /label=SV40 promoter
                     /note="SV40 enhancer and early promoter"
     rep_origin      3926..4061
                     /label=SV40 ori
                     /note="SV40 origin of replication"
     primer_bind     3988..4007
                     /label=SV40pro-F
                     /note="SV40 promoter/origin, forward primer"
     CDS             4142..4936
                     /codon_start=1
                     /gene="aph(3')-II (or nptII)"
                     /product="aminoglycoside phosphotransferase from Tn5"
                     /label=NeoR/KanR
                     /note="confers resistance to neomycin, kanamycin, and G418
                     (Geneticin(R))"
                     /translation="MIEQDGLHAGSPAAWVERLFGYDWAQQTIGCSDAAVFRLSAQGRP
                     VLFVKTDLSGALNELQDEAARLSWLATTGVPCAAVLDVVTEAGRDWLLLGEVPGQDLLS
                     SHLAPAEKVSIMADAMRRLHTLDPATCPFDHQAKHRIERARTRMEAGLVDQDDLDEEHQ
                     GLAPAELFARLKARMPDGEDLVVTHGDACLPNIMVENGRFSGFIDCGRLGVADRYQDIA
                     LATRDIAEELGGEWADRFLVLYGIAAPDSQRIAFYRLLDEFF"
     primer_bind     complement(4196..4215)
                     /label=Neo-R
                     /note="Neomycin resistance gene, reverse primer"
     primer_bind     4806..4825
                     /label=Neo-F
                     /note="Neomycin resistance gene, forward primer"
     polyA_signal    5110..5231
                     /label=SV40 poly(A) signal
                     /note="SV40 polyadenylation signal"
     primer_bind     complement(5147..5166)
                     /label=SV40pA-R
                     /note="SV40 polyA, reverse primer"
     primer_bind     5201..5220
                     /label=EBV-rev
                     /note="SV40 polyA terminator, reverse primer"
     primer_bind     complement(5280..5296)
                     /label=M13 rev
                     /note="common sequencing primer, one of multiple similar
                     variants"
     primer_bind     complement(5280..5296)
                     /label=M13 Reverse
                     /note="In lacZ gene. Also called M13-rev"
     primer_bind     complement(5293..5315)
                     /label=M13/pUC Reverse
                     /note="In lacZ gene"
     protein_bind    5304..5320
                     /label=lac operator
                     /bound_moiety="lac repressor encoded by lacI"
                     /note="The lac repressor binds to the lac operator to
                     inhibit transcription in E. coli. This inhibition can be
                     relieved by adding lactose or
                     isopropyl-beta-D-thiogalactopyranoside (IPTG)."
     promoter        complement(5328..5358)
                     /label=lac promoter
                     /note="promoter for the E. coli lac operon"
     protein_bind    5373..5394
                     /label=CAP binding site
                     /bound_moiety="E. coli catabolite activator protein"
                     /note="CAP binding activates transcription in the presence
                     of cAMP."
     primer_bind     complement(5511..5528)
                     /label=L4440
                     /note="L4440 vector, forward primer"
     rep_origin      complement(5682..6270)
                     /direction=LEFT
                     /label=ori
                     /note="high-copy-number ColE1/pMB1/pBR322/pUC origin of
                     replication"
     primer_bind     complement(5762..5781)
                     /label=pBR322ori-F
                     /note="pBR322 origin, forward primer"
     CDS             complement(6441..7301)
                     /codon_start=1
                     /gene="bla"
                     /product="beta-lactamase"
                     /label=AmpR
                     /note="confers resistance to ampicillin, carbenicillin, and
                     related antibiotics"
                     /translation="MSIQHFRVALIPFFAAFCLPVFAHPETLVKVKDAEDQLGARVGYI
                     ELDLNSGKILESFRPEERFPMMSTFKVLLCGAVLSRIDAGQEQLGRRIHYSQNDLVEYS
                     PVTEKHLTDGMTVRELCSAAITMSDNTAANLLLTTIGGPKELTAFLHNMGDHVTRLDRW
                     EPELNEAIPNDERDTTMPVAMATTLRKLLTGELLTLASRQQLIDWMEADKVAGPLLRSA
                     LPAGWFIADKSGAGERGSRGIIAALGPDGKPSRIVVIYTTGSQATMDERNRQIAEIGAS
                     LIKHW"
     primer_bind     7064..7083
                     /label=Amp-R
                     /note="Ampicillin resistance gene, reverse primer"
     promoter        complement(7302..7406)
                     /gene="bla"
                     /label=AmpR promoter
ORIGIN
        1 gacggatcgg gagatctccc gatcccctat ggtgcactct cagtacaatc tgctctgatg
       61 ccgcatagtt aagccagtat ctgctccctg cttgtgtgtt ggaggtcgct gagtagtgcg
      121 cgagcaaaat ttaagctaca acaaggcaag gcttgaccga caattgcatg aagaatctgc
      181 ttagggttag gcgttttgcg ctgcttcgcg atgtacgggc cagatatacg cgttctagac
      241 tatacagttg aagtcggaag tttacataca cttaagttgg agtcattaaa actcgttttt
      301 caactactcc acaaatttct tgttaacaaa caatagtttt ggcaagtcag ttaggacatc
      361 tactttgtgc atgacacaag tcatttttcc aacaattgtt tacagacaga ttatttcact
      421 tataattcac tgtatcacaa ttccagtggg tcagaagttt acatacacta agttgactgt
      481 gcctttaaac agcttggaaa attccagaaa atgatgtcat ggctttagag aggatcctag
      541 gtcttgaaag gagtgggaat tggctccggt gcccgtcagt gggcagagcg cacatcgccc
      601 acagtccccg agaagttggg gggaggggtc ggcaattgat ccggtgccta gagaaggtgg
      661 cgcggggtaa actgggaaag tgatgtcgtg tactggctcc gcctttttcc cgagggtggg
      721 ggagaaccgt atataagtgc agtagtcgcc gtgaacgttc tttttcgcaa cgggtttgcc
      781 gccagaacac aggaccggtg gtacccgtac ggccaccgcc gccaccatgg agagtcttgt
      841 acccggcttt aacnnnnnnn nnnnnnnnnn nnnnnnnnnn nnnnnnnnnn nnnnnnnnnn
      901 nnnnnnnnnn nnnnnnnnnn nnnnnnnnnn nnnnnnnnnn nnnnnnnnnn nnnnnnnnnn
      961 nnnnnnnnnn nnnnnnnnnn nnnnnnnnnn nnnnnnnnnn nnnnnnnnnn nnnnnnnnnn
     1021 nnnnnnnnnn nnnnnnnnnn nnnnnnnnnn nnnnnnnnnn nnnnnnnnnn nnnnnnnnnn
     1081 nnnnnnnnnn nnnnnnnnnn nnnnnnnnnn nnnnnnnnnn nnnnnnnnnn nnnnnnnnnn
     1141 nnnnnnnnnn nnnnnnnnnn nnnnnnnnnn nnnnnnnnnn nnnnnnnnnn nnnnnnnnnn
     1201 naatgggtct gagggcgcag ggggccacag ttatggagcc gacctcaaat cctttgacct
     1261 tggcgacgag ttggggacag atccctacga ggatttccag gaaaactgga atacgaaaca
     1321 tagcagtggc gttactcgcg agttgatgcg cgaactgaac ggcggcctcg aaggcggcgg
     1381 gggatggagc catccacaat tcgagaaagg cggtggttca ggaggaggta gcgggggtgg
     1441 atcatggtca catccgcagt ttgaaaagta aggatcccgc ccctctccct ccccccccct
     1501 aacgttactg gccgaagccg cttggaataa ggccggtgtg cgtttgtcta tatgttattt
     1561 tccaccatat tgccgtcttt tggcaatgtg agggcccgga aacctggccc tgtcttcttg
     1621 acgagcattc ctaggggtct ttcccctctc gccaaaggaa tgcaaggtct gttgaatgtc
     1681 gtgaaggaag cagttcctct ggaagcttct tgaagacaaa caacgtctgt agcgaccctt
     1741 tgcaggcagc ggaacccccc acctggcgac aggtgcctct gcggccaaaa gccacgtgta
     1801 taagatacac ctgcaaaggc ggcacaaccc cagtgccacg ttgtgagttg gatagttgtg
     1861 gaaagagtca aatggctctc ctcaagcgta ttcaacaagg ggctgaagga tgcccagaag
     1921 gtaccccatt gtatgggatc tgatctgggg cctcggtgca catgctttac atgtgtttag
     1981 tcgaggttaa aaaaacgtct aggccccccg aaccacgggg acgtggtttt cctttgaaaa
     2041 acacgatgat aagcttgcca caacccacaa ggagacgacc ttccatgacc gagtacaagc
     2101 ccacggtgcg cctcgccacc cgcgacgacg tcccccgggc cgtacgcacc ctcgccgccg
     2161 cgttcgccga ctaccccgcc acgcgccaca ccgtcgaccc ggaccgccac atcgagcggg
     2221 tcaccgagct gcaagaactc ttcctcacgc gcgtcgggct cgacatcggc aaggtgtggg
     2281 tcgcggacga cggcgccgcg gtggcggtct ggaccacgcc ggagagcgtc gaagcggggg
     2341 cggtgttcgc cgagatcggc ccgcgcatgg ccgagttgag cggttcccgg ctggccgcgc
     2401 agcaacagat ggaaggcctc ctggcgccgc accggcccaa ggagcccgcg tggttcctgg
     2461 ccaccgtcgg cgtctcgccc gaccaccagg gcaagggtct gggcagcgcc gtcgtgctcc
     2521 ccggagtgga ggcggccgag cgcgccgggg tgcccgcctt cctggagacc tccgcgcccc
     2581 gcaacctccc cttctacgag cggctcggct tcaccgtcac cgccgacgtc gaggtgcccg
     2641 aaggaccgcg cacctggtgc atgacccgca agcccggtgc ctagctcgag aataaaagat
     2701 ctttattttc attagatctg tgtgttggtt ttttgtgtga attttgagtg tatgtaaact
     2761 tctgacccac tgggaatgtg atgaaagaaa taaaagctga aatgaatcat tctctctact
     2821 attattctga tatttcacat tcttaaaata aagtggtgat cctaactgac ctaagacagg
     2881 gaatttttac taggattaaa tgtcaggaat tgtgaaaaag tgagtttaaa tgtatttggc
     2941 taaggtgtat gtaaacttcc gacttcaact gtataggcat gcggtaacca cgtgcggacc
     3001 gaagcttaag tttaaaccgc tgatcagcct cgactgtgcc ttctagttgc cagccatctg
     3061 ttgtttgccc ctcccccgtg ccttccttga ccctggaagg tgccactccc actgtccttt
     3121 cctaataaaa tgaggaaatt gcatcgcatt gtctgagtag gtgtcattct attctggggg
     3181 gtggggtggg gcaggacagc aagggggagg attgggaaga caatagcagg catgctgggg
     3241 atgcggtggg ctctatggct tctgaggcgg aaagaaccag ctggggctct agggggtatc
     3301 cccnnnnnnn nnnnnnnnnn nnnnnnnnnn nnnnnnnnnn nnnnnnnnnn nnnnnnnnnn
     3361 nnnnnnnnnn nnnnnnnnnn nnnnnnnnnn nnnnnnnnnn nnnnnnnnnn nnnnnnnnnn
     3421 nnnnnnncnn nnnnnnnnnn nnnnnnnnnn nnnnnnnnnn nnnnnnnnnn nnnnnnnnnn
     3481 nnnnnnnnnn nnnnnnnnnn nnnnnnnnnn nnnnnnnnna nnnnnnnnnn nnnnnnnnnn
     3541 nnnnnnnnnn nnnnnnnnnn nnnnnnnnnc ctttgacgtt ggagtccacg ttctttaata
     3601 gtggactctt gttccaaact ggaacaacac tcaaccctat ctcggtctat tcttttgatt
     3661 tataagggat tttgccgatt tcggcctatt ggttaaaaaa tgagctgatt taacaaaaat
     3721 ttaacgcgaa ttaattctgt ggaatgtgtg tcagttaggg tgtggaaagt ccccaggctc
     3781 cccagcaggc agaagtatgc aaagcatgca tctcaattag tcagcaacca ggtgtggaaa
     3841 gtccccaggc tccccagcag gcagaagtat gcaaagcatg catctcaatt agtcagcaac
     3901 catagtcccg cccctaactc cgcccatccc gcccctaact ccgcccagtt ccgcccattc
     3961 tccgccccat ggctgactaa ttttttttat ttatgcagag gccgaggccg cctctgcctc
     4021 tgagctattc cagaagtagt gaggaggctt ttttggaggc ctaggctttt gcaaaaagct
     4081 cccgggagct tgtatatcca ttttcggatc tgatcaagag acaggatgag gatcgtttcg
     4141 catgattgaa caagatggat tgcacgcagg ttctccggcc gcttgggtgg agaggctatt
     4201 cggctatgac tgggcacaac agacaatcgg ctgctctgat gccgccgtgt tccggctgtc
     4261 agcgcagggg cgcccggttc tttttgtcaa gaccgacctg tccggtgccc tgaatgaact
     4321 gcaggacgag gcagcgcggc tatcgtggct ggccacgacg ggcgttcctt gcgcagctgt
     4381 gctcgacgtt gtcactgaag cgggaaggga ctggctgcta ttgggcgaag tgccggggca
     4441 ggatctcctg tcatctcacc ttgctcctgc cgagaaagta tccatcatgg ctgatgcaat
     4501 gcggcggctg catacgcttg atccggctac ctgcccattc gaccaccaag cgaaacatcg
     4561 catcgagcga gcacgtactc ggatggaagc cggtcttgtc gatcaggatg atctggacga
     4621 agagcatcag gggctcgcgc cagccgaact gttcgccagg ctcaaggcgc gcatgcccga
     4681 cggcgaggat ctcgtcgtga cccatggcga tgcctgcttg ccgaatatca tggtggaaaa
     4741 tggccgcttt tctggattca tcgactgtgg ccggctgggt gtggcggacc gctatcagga
     4801 catagcgttg gctacccgtg atattgctga agagcttggc ggcgaatggg ctgaccgctt
     4861 cctcgtgctt tacggtatcg ccgctcccga ttcgcagcgc atcgccttct atcgccttct
     4921 tgacgagttc ttctgagcgg gactctgggg ttcgaaatga ccgaccaagc gacgcccaac
     4981 ctgccatcac gagatttcga ttccaccgcc gccttctatg aaaggttggg cttcggaatc
     5041 gttttccggg acgccggctg gatgatcctc cagcgcgggg atctcatgct ggagttcttc
     5101 gcccacccca acttgtttat tgcagcttat aatggttaca aataaagcaa tagcatcaca
     5161 aatttcacaa ataaagcatt tttttcactg cattctagtt gtggtttgtc caaactcatc
     5221 aatgtatctt atcatgtctg tataccgtcg acctctagct agagcttggc gtaatcatgg
     5281 tcatagctgt ttcctgtgtg aaattgttat ccgctcacaa ttccacacaa catacgagcc
     5341 ggaagcataa agtgtaaagc ctggggtgcc taatgagtga gctaactcac attaattgcg
     5401 ttgcgctcac tgcccgcttt ccagtcggga aacctgtcgt gccagctgca ttaatgaatc
     5461 ggccaacgcg cggggagagg cggtttgcgt attgggcgct cttccgcttc ctcgctcact
     5521 gactcgctgc gctcggtcgt tcggctgcgg cgagcggtat cagctcactc aaaggcggta
     5581 atacggttat ccacagaatc aggggataac gcaggaaaga acatgtgagc aaaaggccag
     5641 caaaaggcca ggaaccgtaa aaaggccgcg ttgctggcgt ttttccatag gctccgcccc
     5701 cctgacgagc atcacaaaaa tcgacgctca agtcagaggt ggcgaaaccc gacaggacta
     5761 taaagatacc aggcgtttcc ccctggaagc tccctcgtgc gctctcctgt tccgaccctg
     5821 ccgcttaccg gatacctgtc cgcctttctc ccttcgggaa gcgtggcgct ttctcatagc
     5881 tcacgctgta ggtatctcag ttcggtgtag gtcgttcgct ccaagctggg ctgtgtgcac
     5941 gaaccccccg ttcagcccga ccgctgcgcc ttatccggta actatcgtct tgagtccaac
     6001 ccggtaagac acgacttatc gccactggca gcagccactg gtaacaggat tagcagagcg
     6061 aggtatgtag gcggtgctac agagttcttg aagtggtggc ctaactacgg ctacactaga
     6121 agaacagtat ttggtatctg cgctctgctg aagccagtta ccttcggaaa aagagttggt
     6181 agctcttgat ccggcaaaca aaccaccgct ggtagcggtg gtttttttgt ttgcaagcag
     6241 cagattacgc gcagaaaaaa aggatctcaa gaagatcctt tgatcttttc tacggggtct
     6301 gacgctcagt ggaacgaaaa ctcacgttaa gggattttgg tcatgagatt atcaaaaagg
     6361 atcttcacct agatcctttt aaattaaaaa tgaagtttta aatcaatcta aagtatatat
     6421 gagtaaactt ggtctgacag ttaccaatgc ttaatcagtg aggcacctat ctcagcgatc
     6481 tgtctatttc gttcatccat agttgcctga ctccccgtcg tgtagataac tacgatacgg
     6541 gagggcttac catctggccc cagtgctgca atgataccgc gagacccacg ctcaccggct
     6601 ccagatttat cagcaataaa ccagccagcc ggaagggccg agcgcagaag tggtcctgca
     6661 actttatccg cctccatcca gtctattaat tgttgccggg aagctagagt aagtagttcg
     6721 ccagttaata gtttgcgcaa cgttgttgcc attgctacag gcatcgtggt gtcacgctcg
     6781 tcgtttggta tggcttcatt cagctccggt tcccaacgat caaggcgagt tacatgatcc
     6841 cccatgttgt gcaaaaaagc ggttagctcc ttcggtcctc cgatcgttgt cagaagtaag
     6901 ttggccgcag tgttatcact catggttatg gcagcactgc ataattctct tactgtcatg
     6961 ccatccgtaa gatgcttttc tgtgactggt gagtactcaa ccaagtcatt ctgagaatag
     7021 tgtatgcggc gaccgagttg ctcttgcccg gcgtcaatac gggataatac cgcgccacat
     7081 agcagaactt taaaagtgct catcattgga aaacgttctt cggggcgaaa actctcaagg
     7141 atcttaccgc tgttgagatc cagttcgatg taacccactc gtgcacccaa ctgatcttca
     7201 gcatctttta ctttcaccag cgtttctggg tgagcaaaaa caggaaggca aaatgccgca
     7261 aaaaagggaa taagggcgac acggaaatgt tgaatactca tactcttcct ttttcaatat
     7321 tattgaagca tttatcaggg ttattgtctc atgagcggat acatatttga atgtatttag
     7381 aaaaataaac aaataggggt tccgcgcaca tttccccgaa aagtgccacc tgacgtc
//
